>Addgene plasmid #34283 | KHBD00129 | depositor partial sequence | sequence record 40850 | KHBD00129 sequence 1209 bps
ATGCCGCCTGGAACGCAAATTGCCAGCGACAGCGATATGGAGACCGCTCTGGAGGAGTTCAAGCAGCGCC
AGGGACGCCGCAACAGCATCGGCTCGGCCAAGTACGCGTGCAGCATGCCCAAATGCGAGGCCACATTCAA
GCGGCTGGACCAATTGGATCGCCATGAGTATCATCACACAGGGATTAAGAAGCACGCCTGCTCGTACGAG
GGTTGCGACAAGACGTACTCGATTGTGACGCACTTAAAGAGGCATCTGCGCAGCACCCACGAGCGTCCGG
AGTCGGCGGCCAAGAAGACGGTGAAGTGCGCGCTGGAGGAGTGCAGCAAGATGTTCATCTCGGTTAGCAA
CATGACCCGCCACATGCGCGAAACCCACGAGAGCCCAAAGGTCTATCCGTGCAGCCAGTGCAGTGCCAAA
TTCTCGCAAAAGCTCAAGCTGAAGCGCCACGAGATCAGGGAGCACACGCTGGAGTATCCGTACAGCTGCT
CGAAGTGCTCGCGCGGCTTCTACCAGCAGTGGCAGTGCCAGAGTCACGAGCCCAGCTGCAAGCTGTACGA
GTGTCCCGGCTGCCCGCTGCAGTTCGACAAATGGACGTTGTACACGAAGCATTGTCGCGACTCGTTGCAC
GGCAAGAATCGCCATAAGTGCGACCGCTGCGATAGTGCCTTCGACAAGCCGAGCGAACTGAAGCGTCACC
TCGAGGTGAAGCACAAGGAGGCGGCGCAGACGGATGAGTGCGCCACCTCCTTCACCTGCAACGAGGAGGG
ATGCGGCAAGAGTTACTCGTACCTCAGGAATCTACGCCAGCACATGCTCACCGCCCACTCGGGCAGGCGT
TTCGAGTGCCAGGCCTTGGACTGCGGCCGCTGTTTCAGCAGTGCGCAGAATCTGGCGAGACATCTGCTCA
GGGATCACAAAGATGGTGCGACGAAAAAGGAATTGAAAGCCAAGAAGAAGGACAAGAGTAAGACTGGAGA
AGGGGGCAAAACTAAGTCCACATCCCGCAAGCGACGACGCGATGCTGGACGCAGCAAACATTCGAGGCTA
TCCAAACTGGCCTGCCTGCAATTGGACAAGGAAGATGATGAGGCGGTGCGCGAGCGACAGCCTTTGGTCC
TCGAAAAGATCACCCAGTCGCTGAAGGATGACCCCGTCGAGGAGCTGCTGGCACAGACCCTGCAGGATGA
AGAGGAAAAGGAGCAGGAG
