>Addgene plasmid #34283 | KHBD00129 | addgene partial sequence | sequence record 41946 | M13-Rev 5'-CAGGAAACAGCTATGACC-3'
ATTTTATTTTGACTGATAGTGACCTGTTCGTTGCAACAAATTGATAAGCAATGCTTTCTTATAATGCCAA
CTTTGTACAAGAAAGTTGGCAACTCCTGCTCCTTTTCCTCTTCATCCTGCAGGGTCTGTGCCAGCAGCTC
CTCGACGGGGTCATCCTTCAGCGACTGGGTGATCTTTTCGAGGACCAAAGGCTGTCGCTCGCGCACCGCC
TCATCATCTTCCTTGTCCAATTGCAGGCAGGCCAGTTTGGATAGCCTCGAATGTTTGCTGCGTCCAGCAT
CGCGTCGTCGCTTGCGGGATGTGGACTTAGTTTTGCCCCCTTCTCCAGTCTTACTCTTGTCCTTCTTCTT
GGCTTTCAATTCCTTTTTCGTCGCACCATCTTTGTGATCCCTGAGCAGATGTCTCGCCAGATTCTGCGCA
CTGCTGAAACAGCGGCCGCAGTCCAAGGCCTGGCACTCGAAACGCCTGCCCGAGTGGGCGGTGAGCATGT
GCTGGCGTAGATTCCTGAGGTACGAGTAACTCTTGCCGCATCCCTCCTCGTTGCAGGTGAAGGAGGTGGC
GCACTCATCCGTCTGCGCCGCCTCCTTGTGCTTCACCTCGAGGTGACGCTTCAGTTCGCTCGGCTTGTCG
AAGGCACTATCGCAGCGGTCGCACTTATGGCGATTCTTGCCGTGCAACGAGTCGCGACAATGCTTCGTGT
ACAACGTCCATTTGTCGAACTGCAGCGGGCAGCCGGGACACTCGTACAGCTTGCAGCTGGGCTCGTGACT
