[The description below was written by a language model from this plasmid's Addgene catalogue record.]
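Description:
KHBD00129 is a Gateway clone built on the pDONR221 backbone, carrying the open reading frame of the Drosophila melanogaster gene CG9609 (FBgn0030787). The record lists the vector type as a Gateway donor vector, but because the ORF was introduced by Gateway cloning, the plasmid functions in practice as an entry clone: the insert of about 1.2 kb replaces the donor vector's counter-selectable cassette and would be expected to sit between recombination sites that allow its transfer into compatible destination vectors. The backbone portion is about 2.5 kb. The plasmid is maintained at high copy number in standard E. coli cloning strains and is selected with kanamycin. M13 forward and reverse priming sites flank the insert for sequence verification. No feature table is provided, so the exact positions of the att sites, origin and resistance cassette are not documented here.

The plasmid itself is not an expression construct. The record states no promoter, tag or reporter driving CG9609, and expression depends entirely on the destination vector chosen. The depositor notes that ORFs in this collection were cloned open-ended, without a stop codon, which permits in-frame C-terminal fusions after recombination into a suitable destination vector, in addition to N-terminal fusions. The clone belongs to a collection associated with work on automated screening of protein-DNA interactions at Drosophila regulatory elements, so its typical use is as a source ORF for generating fusion constructs for such interaction assays or other downstream expression formats. The record does not describe the function of the CG9609 protein.
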