Addgene plasmid #34283: KHBD00129
Depositing lab: Bart Deplancke. Depositing organization: Swiss Federal Institute of Technology (EPFL). Publication: Automated protein-DNA interaction screening of Drosophila regulatory elements. Korneel Hens, Jean-Daniel Feuz, Alina Isakova, Antonina Lagovitina, Andreas Massouras, Julien Bryois, Patrick Callaerts, Susan E. Celniker, Bart Deplancke. Nat Methods. 2011 Oct 30;8(12):1065-70. 10.1038/nmeth.1763 PubMed 22037703.
Backbone
  Vector backbone: pDONR221
  Backbone manufacturer: Invitrogen
  Backbone size w/o insert (bp): 2536
  Vector type: Gateway Donor Vector
Growth in bacteria
  Bacterial resistance: Kanamycin, 50 μg/mL
  Growth temperature: 37°C
  Growth strain: DH5alpha
  Copy number: High Copy
Gene/Insert
  Gene/Insert name: CG9609 (alt names: FBgn0030787; CG9609)
  Species: D. melanogaster (fly)
  Insert size (bp): 1209
  Entrez Gene: CG9609 (a.k.a. Dmel_CG9609, Dmel\CG9609)
  Cloning method: Gateway Cloning
  Sequencing primers: 5′ M13F; 3′ M13R
Terms and licenses: Academic/Nonprofit Terms; Industry Terms: Not Available to Industry
Depositor comments: Please note that the ORFs in this collection were cloned open-ended (without a stop codon).
How to cite: KHBD00129 was a gift from Bart Deplancke (Addgene plasmid # 34283 ; http://n2t.net/addgene:34283 ; RRID:Addgene_34283)
